>Addgene plasmid #173944 | pET28_6xHis-PARP1-CAT-L713F | addgene full sequence | sequence record 342171 | Addgene NGS Result
CGCCGAGACAGAACTTAATGGGCCCGCTAACAGCGCGATTTGCTGGTGACCCAATGCGACCAGATGCTCC
ACGCCCAGTCGCGTACCGTCTTCATGGGAGAAAATAATACTGTTGATGGGTGTCTGGTCAGAGACATCAA
GAAATAACGCCGGAACATTAGTGCAGGCAGCTTCCACAGCAATGGCATCCTGGTCATCCAGCGGATAGTT
AATGATCAGCCCACTGACGCGTTGCGCGAGAAGATTGTGCACCGCCGCTTTACAGGCTTCGACGCCGCTT
CGTTCTACCATCGACACCACCACGCTGGCACCCAGTTGATCGGCGCGAGATTTAATCGCCGCGACAATTT
GCGACGGCGCGTGCAGGGCCAGACTGGAGGTGGCAACGCCAATCAGCAACGACTGTTTGCCCGCCAGTTG
TTGTGCCACGCGGTTGGGAATGTAATTCAGCTCCGCCATCGCCGCTTCCACTTTTTCCCGCGTTTTCGCA
GAAACGTGGCTGGCCTGGTTCACCACGCGGGAAACGGTCTGATAAGAGACACCGGCATACTCTGCGACAT
CGTATAACGTTACTGGTTTCACATTCACCACCCTGAATTGACTCTCTTCCGGGCGCTATCATGCCATACC
GCGAAAGGTTTTGCGCCATTCGATGGTGTCCGGGATCTCGACGCTCTCCCTTATGCGACTCCTGCATTAG
GAAGCAGCCCAGTAGTAGGTTGAGGCCGTTGAGCACCGCCGCCGCAAGGAATGGTGCATGCAAGGAGATG
GCGCCCAACAGTCCCCCGGCCACGGGGCCTGCCACCATACCCACGCCGAAACAAGCGCTCATGAGCCCGA
AGTGGCGAGCCCGATCTTCCCCATCGGTGATGTCGGCGATATAGGCGCCAGCAACCGCACCTGTGGCGCC
GGTGATGCCGGCCACGATGCGTCCGGCGTAGAGGATCGAGATCTCGATCCCGCGAAATTAATACGACTCA
CTATAGGGGAATTGTGAGCGGATAACAATTCCCCTCTAGAAATAATTTTGTTTAACTTTAAGAAGGAGAT
ATACCATGGGCAGCAGCCATCATCATCATCATCACAGCAGCGGCCTGGTGCCGCGCGGCAGCCATATGAC
CAAGTCCAAGCTCCCCAAGCCAGTTCAGGACCTCATCAAGATGATCTTTGATGTGGAAAGTATGAAGAAA
GCCATGGTGGAGTATGAGATCGACCTTCAGAAGATGCCCTTGGGGAAGCTGAGCAAAAGGCAGATCCAGG
CCGCATACTCCATCTTCAGTGAGGTCCAGCAGGCGGTGTCTCAGGGCAGCAGCGACTCTCAGATCCTGGA
TCTCTCAAATCGCTTTTACACCCTGATCCCCCACGACTTTGGGATGAAGAAGCCTCCGCTCCTGAACAAT
GCAGACAGTGTGCAGGCCAAGGCGGAAATGCTTGACAACCTGCTGGACATCGAGGTGGCCTACAGTCTGC
TCAGGGGAGGGTCTGATGATAGCAGCAAGGATCCCATCGATGTCAACTATGAGAAGCTCAAAACTGACAT
TAAGGTGGTTGACAGAGATTCTGAAGAAGCCGAGATCATCAGGAAGTATGTTAAGAACACTCATGCAACC
ACACACAATGCGTATGACTTGGAAGTCATCGATATCTTTAAGATAGAGCGTGAAGGCGAATGCCAGCGTT
ACAAGCCCTTTAAGCAGCTTCATAACCGAAGATTGCTGTGGCACGGGTCCAGGACCACCAACTTTGCTGG
GATCCTGTCCCAGGGTCTTCGGATAGCCCCGCCTGAAGCGCCCGTGACAGGCTACATGTTTGGTAAAGGG
ATCTATTTCGCTGACATGGTCTCCAAGAGTGCCAACTACTGCCATACGTCTCAGGGAGACCCAATAGGCT
TAATCCTGTTGGGAGAAGTTGCCCTTGGAAACATGTATGAACTGAAGCACGCTTCACATATCAGCAAGTT
ACCCAAGGGCAAGCACAGTGTCAAAGGTTTGGGCAAAACTACCCCTGATCCTTCAGCTAACATTAGTCTG
GATGGTGTAGACGTTCCTCTTGGGACCGGGATTTCATCTGGTGTGAATGACACCTCTCTACTATATAACG
AGTACATTGTCTATGATATTGCTCAGGTAAATCTGAAGTATCTGCTGAAACTGAAATTCAATTTTAAGAC
CTCCCTGTGGTAACTCGAGCACCACCACCACCACCACTGAGATCCGGCTGCTAACAAAGCCCGAAAGGAA
GCTGAGTTGGCTGCTGCCACCGCTGAGCAATAACTAGCATAACCCCTTGGGGCCTCTAAACGGGTCTTGA
GGGGTTTTTTGCTGAAAGGAGGAACTATATCCGGATTGGCGAATGGG
[124 nt withheld, positions 2358-2481]
C
[91 nt withheld, positions 2483-2573]
A
[49 nt withheld, positions 2575-2623]
CCTTTGACGTTGGAGTCCACGTTCTTT
[37 nt withheld, positions 2651-2687]
ACCCTATCTCGGTCTATTCTTTTGATTTATAAGGGATTTTGCCGATTTCGGCCTATTGGTTAAAAAATGA
GCTGATTTAACAAAAATTTAACGCGAATTTTAACAAAATATTAACGCTTACAATTTAGGTGGCACTTTTC
GGGGAAATGTGCGCGGAACCCCTATTTGTTTATTTTTCTAAATACATTCAAATATGTATCCGCTCATGAA
TTAATTCTTAGAAAAACTCATCGAGCATCAAATGAAACTGCAATTTATTCATATCAGGATTATCAATACC
ATATTTTTGAAAAAGCCGTTTCTGTAATGAAGGAGAAAACTCACCGAGGCAGTTCCATAGGATGGCAAGA
TCCTGGTATCGGTCTGCGATTCCGACTCGTCCAACATCAATACAACCTATTAATTTCCCCTCGTCAAAAA
TAAGGTTATCAAGTGAGAAATCACCATGAGTGACGACTGAATCCGGTGAGAATGGCAAAAGTTTATGCAT
TTCTTTCCAGACTTGTTCAACAGGCCAGCCATTACGCTCGTCATCAAAATCACTCGCATCAACCAAACCG
TTATTCATTCGTGATTGCGCCTGAGCGAGACGAAATACGCGATCGCTGTTAAAAGGACAATTACAAACAG
GAATCGAATGCAACCGGCGCAGGAACACTGCCAGCGCATCAACAATATTTTCACCTGAATCAGGATATTC
TTCTAATACCTGGAATGCTGTTTTCCCGGGGATCGCAGTGGTGAGTAACCATGCATCATCAGGAGTACGG
ATAAAATGCTTGATGGTCGGAAGAGGCATAAATTCCGTCAGCCAGTTTAGTCTGACCATCTCATCTGTAA
CATCATTGGCAACGCTACCTTTGCCATGTTTCAGAAACAACTCTGGCGCATCGGGCTTCCCATACAATCG
ATAGATTGTCGCACCTGATTGCCCGACATTATCGCGAGCCCATTTATACCCATATAAATCAGCATCCATG
TTGGAATTTAATCGCGGCCTAGAGCAAGACGTTTCCCGTTGAATATGGCTCATAACACCCCTTGTATTAC
TGTTTATGTAAGCAGACAGTTTTATTGTTCATGACCAAAATCCCTTAACGTGAGTTTTCGTTCCACTGAG
CGTCAGACCCCGTAGAAAAGATCAAAGGATCTTCTTGAGATCCTTTTTTTCTGCGCGTAATCTGCTGCTT
GCAAACAAAAAAACCACCGCTACCAGCGGTGGTTTGTTTGCCGGATCAAGAGCTACCAACTCTTTTTCCG
AAGGTAACTGGCTTCAGCAGAGCGCAGATACCAAATACTGTCCTTCTAGTGTAGCCGTAGTTAGGCCACC
ACTTCAAGAACTCTGTAGCACCGCCTACATACCTCGCTCTGCTAATCCTGTTACCAGTGGCTGCTGCCAG
TGGCGATAAGTCGTGTCTTACCGGGTTGGACTCAAGACGATAGTTACCGGATAAGGCGCAGCGGTCGGGC
TGAACGGGGGGTTCGTGCACACAGCCCAGCTTGGAGCGAACGACCTACACCGAACTGAGATACCTACAGC
GTGAGCTATGAGAAAGCGCCACGCTTCCCGAAGGGAGAAAGGCGGACAGGTATCCGGTAAGCGGCAGGGT
CGGAACAGGAGAGCGCACGAGGGAGCTTCCAGGGGGAAACGCCTGGTATCTTTATAGTCCTGTCGGGTTT
CGCCACCTCTGACTTGAGCGTCGATTTTTGTGATGCTCGTCAGGGGGGCGGAGCCTATGGAAAAACGCCA
GCAACGCGGCCTTTTTACGGTTCCTGGCCTTTTGCTGGCCTTTTGCTCACATGTTCTTTCCTGCGTTATC
CCCTGATTCTGTGGATAACCGTATTACCGCCTTTGAGTGAGCTGATACCGCTCGCCGCAGCCGAACGACC
GAGCGCAGCGAGTCAGTGAGCGAGGAAGCGGAAGAGCGCCTGATGCGGTATTTTCTCCTTACGCATCTGT
GCGGTATTTCACACCGCAATGGTGCACTCTCAGTACAATCTGCTCTGATGCCGCATAGTTAAGCCAGTAT
ACACTCCGCTATCGCTACGTGACTGGGTCATGGCTGCGCCCCGACACCCGCCAACACCCGCTGACGCGCC
CTGACGGGCTTGTCTGCTCCCGGCATCCGCTTACAGACAAGCTGTGACCGTCTCCGGGAGCTGCATGTGT
CAGAGGTTTTCACCGTCATCACCGAAACGCGCGAGGCAGCTGCGGTAAAGCTCATCAGCGTGGTCGTGAA
GCGATTCACAGATGTCTGCCTGTTCATCCGCGTCCAGCTCGTTGAGTTTCTCCAGAAGCGTTAATGTCTG
GCTTCTGATAAAGCGGGCCATGTTAAGGGCGGTTTTTTCCTGTTTGGTCACTGATGCCTCCGTGTAAGGG
GGATTTCTGTTCATGGGGGTAATGATACCGATGAAACGAGAGAGGATGCTCACGATACGGGTTACTGATG
ATGAACATGCCCGGTTACTGGAACGTTGTGAGGGTAAACAACTGGCGGTATGGATGCGGCGGGACCAGAG
AAAAATCACTCAGGGTCAATGCCAGCGCTTCGTTAATACAGATGTAGGTGTTCCACAGGGTAGCCAGCAG
CATCCTGCGATGCAGATCCGGAACATAATGGTGCAGGGCGCTGACTTCCGCGTTTCCAGACTTTACGAAA
CACGGAAACCGAAGACCATTCATGTTGTTGCTCAGGTCGCAGACGTTTTGCAGCAGCAGTCGCTTCACGT
TCGCTCGCGTATCGGTGATTCATTCTGCTAACCAGTAAGGCAACCCCGCCAGCCTAGCCGGGTCCTCAAC
GACAGGAGCACGATCATGCGCACCCGTGGGGCCGCCATGCCGGCGATAATGGCCTGCTTCTCGCCGAAAC
GTTTGGTGGCGGGACCAGTGACGAAGGCTTGAGCGAGGGCGTGCAAGATTCCGAATACCGCAAGCGACAG
GCCGATCATCGTCGCGCTCCAGCGAAAGCGGTCCTCGCCGAAAATGACCCAGAGCGCTGCCGGCACCTGT
CCTACGAGTTGCATGATAAAGAAGACAGTCATAAGTGCGGCGACGATAGTCATGCCCCGCGCCCACCGGA
AGGAGCTGACTGGGTTGAAGGCTCTCAAGGGCATCGGTCGAGATCCCGGTGCCTAATGAGTGAGCTAACT
TACATTAATTGCGTTGCGCTCACTGCCCGCTTTCCAGTCGGGAAACCTGTCGTGCCAGCTGCATTAATGA
ATCGGCCAACGCGCGGGGAGAGGCGGTTTGCGTATTGGGCGCCAGGGTGGTTTTTCTTTTCACCAGTGAG
ACGGGCAACAGCTGATTGCCCTTCACCGCCTGGCCCTGAGAGAGTTGCAGCAAGCGGTCCACGCTGGTTT
GCCCCAGCAGGCGAAAATCCTGTTTGATGGTGGTTAACGGCGGGATATAACATGAGCTGTCTTCGGTATC
GTCGTATCCCACTACCGAGATATCCGCACCAACGCGCAGCCCGGACTCGGTAATGGCGCGCATTGCGCCC
AGCGCCATCTGATCGTTGGCAACCAGCATCGCAGTGGGAACGATGCCCTCATTCAGCATTTGCATGGTTT
GTTGAAAACCGGACATGGCACTCCAGTCGCCTTCCCGTTCCGCTATCGGCTGAATTTGATTGCGAGTGAG
ATATTTATGCCAGCCAGCCAGACGCAGACG
Features (pLannotate 1.2.2; 21 found; start..end, strand, type, name):
    583..660     -  promoter       lacI promoter: lacI
    668..947     -  CDS            TcR (fragment): tetracycline efflux protein; tet; confers resistance to tetracycline
    969..987     +  promoter       T7 promoter: promoter for bacteriophage T7 RNA polymerase
    988..1012    +  protein_bind   lac operator: The lac repressor binds to the lac operator to inhibit transcription in E. coli. This inhibition can be relieved by adding lactose or isopropyl-β-D-thiogalactopyranoside (IPTG). lac repressor encoded by lacI
   1027..1049    +  RBS            RBS: efficient ribosome binding site from bacteriophage T7 gene 10 (Olins and Rangwala, 1989)
   1068..1084    +  CDS            capTEV™ (fragment): composite tag for in vivo biotinylation, TEV protease cleavage, and 6xHis tagging
   1095..1112    +  CDS            thrombin site: thrombin recognition and cleavage site
   1119..2180    +  CDS            PARP1 (fragment): PARP1_HUMAN - Also known as ADPRT From Homo sapiens (Human).
   2190..2207    +  CDS            9xHis (fragment): 9xHis affinity tag
   2217..2266    +  CDS            SET1 (fragment): solubility-enhancement tag derived from T7 phage gene 10B
   2274..2321    +  terminator     T7 terminator: transcription terminator for bacteriophage T7 RNA polymerase
   2358..2786    +  rep_origin     f1 ori (sequence partly withheld): f1 bacteriophage origin of replication; arrow indicates direction of (+) strand synthesis
   2839..2896    +  promoter       AmpR promoter (fragment): bla
   2905..3720    -  CDS            KanR: aminoglycoside phosphotransferase; aph(3')-Ia; confers resistance to kanamycin in bacteria or G418 (Geneticin®) in eukaryotes
   3842..4430    +  rep_origin     ori: high-copy-number ColE1/pMB1/pBR322/pUC origin of replication
   4616..4755    -  misc_feature   bom: basis of mobility region from pBR322
   4857..5048    -  CDS            rop: Rop protein, which maintains plasmids at low copy number; rop
   5065..5445    +  CDS            YPB1_ECOLX: Protein predicted: Swiss-Prot protein existence level 4. From Escherichia coli.
   5517..5808    -  CDS            TcR (fragment): tetracycline efflux protein; tet; confers resistance to tetracycline
   5823..5844    -  protein_bind   CAP binding site: CAP binding activates transcription in the presence of cAMP. E. coli catabolite activator protein
   5857..582     -  CDS            lacI (across the origin): lac repressor; lacI; The lac repressor binds to the lac operator to inhibit transcription in E. coli. This inhibition can be relieved by adding lactose or isopropyl-β-D-thiogalactopyranoside (IPTG).
