[The description below was written by a language model from this plasmid's Addgene catalogue record and pLannotate feature annotations shown in this document.]
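Description:
pET28_6xHis-PARP1-CAT-L713F is a bacterial expression plasmid built on the pET28 backbone for producing the isolated catalytic (CAT) domain of human PARP1 in E. coli. It is selected with kanamycin through the aph(3')-Ia KanR gene. Replication relies on a ColE1/pBR322-type origin accompanied by the rop gene and the bom region, which fits the low-copy designation in the record. An f1 origin is also present. The short hits annotated as TcR, AmpR promoter and a predicted E. coli protein are fragments and appear to be backbone remnants rather than functional elements.

The insert, introduced by Gibson cloning, covers PARP1 residues 661–1014 and carries the L713F gain-of-function substitution, with V762A also listed as a mutation. Expression is driven by a T7 promoter followed by a lac operator and the T7 gene 10 ribosome binding site, and it ends at the T7 terminator. The plasmid-borne lacI gene supplies the repressor, so transcription is held off until IPTG is added in a host that provides T7 RNA polymerase. Upstream of the PARP1 fragment lie an N-terminal 6xHis tag (picked up by the annotation tool as a composite-tag fragment) and a thrombin cleavage site, which allow metal-affinity purification and optional tag removal. A second His-tag sequence from the vector is annotated downstream of the insert, but the record does not say whether it is translated, and only the N-terminal tag is listed.

The depositor notes that the protein may be toxic to the host. The associated work concerns the roles of PARP1 in ALC1-dependent nucleosome remodeling, which suggests use of the recombinant domain in biochemical assays.
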