Addgene plasmid #173944: pET28_6xHis-PARP1-CAT-L713F
Purpose: Bacterial expression of isolated PARP1 CAT domain containing L713F gain-of-function mutation
Depositing lab: Joan Conaway. Depositing organization: Stowers Institute for Medical Research. Publication: Multiple roles for PARP1 in ALC1-dependent nucleosome remodeling. Ooi SK, Sato S, Tomomori-Sato C, Zhang Y, Wen Z, Banks CAS, Washburn MP, Unruh JR, Florens L, Conaway RC, Conaway JW. Proc Natl Acad Sci U S A. 2021 Sep 7;118(36). pii: 2107277118. doi: 10.1073/pnas.2107277118. PubMed 34465625.
Backbone
  Vector backbone: pET28
  Vector type: Bacterial Expression
Growth in bacteria
  Bacterial resistance: Kanamycin, 50 μg/mL
  Growth temperature: 37°C
  Growth strain: DH5alpha
  Copy number: Low Copy
Gene/Insert
  Gene/Insert name: PARP1-CAT-L713F
  Species: H. sapiens (human)
  Mutation: L713F, V762A
  Entrez Gene: PARP1 (a.k.a. ADPRT, ADPRT 1, ADPRT1, ARTD1, PARP, PARP-1, PARS, PPOL, Poly-PARP, pADPRT-1)
  Tag / fusion protein: 6xHis (N terminal on insert)
  Cloning method: Gibson Cloning
Terms and licenses: Academic/Nonprofit Terms; Industry Terms: Not Available to Industry
Depositor comments: Protein residues 661-1014 (protein expression may be toxic to host, add 10 mM benzamide to all growth media, see PMID: 28695525 for protocol)
How to cite: pET28_6xHis-PARP1-CAT-L713F was a gift from Joan Conaway (Addgene plasmid # 173944 ; http://n2t.net/addgene:173944 ; RRID:Addgene_173944)
