>Addgene plasmid #173944 | pET28_6xHis-PARP1-CAT-L713F | depositor partial sequence | sequence record 338503 | 6xHis-PARP1-CAT-L713F_CDS
ATGGGCAGCAGCCATCATCATCATCATCACAGCAGCGGCCTGGTGCCGCGCGGCAGCCATATGACCAAGT
CCAAGCTCCCCAAGCCAGTTCAGGACCTCATCAAGATGATCTTTGATGTGGAAAGTATGAAGAAAGCCAT
GGTGGAGTATGAGATCGACCTTCAGAAGATGCCCTTGGGGAAGCTGAGCAAAAGGCAGATCCAGGCCGCA
TACTCCATCTTCAGTGAGGTCCAGCAGGCGGTGTCTCAGGGCAGCAGCGACTCTCAGATCCTGGATCTCT
CAAATCGCTTTTACACCCTGATCCCCCACGACTTTGGGATGAAGAAGCCTCCGCTCCTGAACAATGCAGA
CAGTGTGCAGGCCAAGGCGGAAATGCTTGACAACCTGCTGGACATCGAGGTGGCCTACAGTCTGCTCAGG
GGAGGGTCTGATGATAGCAGCAAGGATCCCATCGATGTCAACTATGAGAAGCTCAAAACTGACATTAAGG
TGGTTGACAGAGATTCTGAAGAAGCCGAGATCATCAGGAAGTATGTTAAGAACACTCATGCAACCACACA
CAATGCGTATGACTTGGAAGTCATCGATATCTTTAAGATAGAGCGTGAAGGCGAATGCCAGCGTTACAAG
CCCTTTAAGCAGCTTCATAACCGAAGATTGCTGTGGCACGGGTCCAGGACCACCAACTTTGCTGGGATCC
TGTCCCAGGGTCTTCGGATAGCCCCGCCTGAAGCGCCCGTGACAGGCTACATGTTTGGTAAAGGGATCTA
TTTCGCTGACATGGTCTCCAAGAGTGCCAACTACTGCCATACGTCTCAGGGAGACCCAATAGGCTTAATC
CTGTTGGGAGAAGTTGCCCTTGGAAACATGTATGAACTGAAGCACGCTTCACATATCAGCAAGTTACCCA
AGGGCAAGCACAGTGTCAAAGGTTTGGGCAAAACTACCCCTGATCCTTCAGCTAACATTAGTCTGGATGG
TGTAGACGTTCCTCTTGGGACCGGGATTTCATCTGGTGTGAATGACACCTCTCTACTATATAACGAGTAC
ATTGTCTATGATATTGCTCAGGTAAATCTGAAGTATCTGCTGAAACTGAAATTCAATTTTAAGACCTCCC
TGTGGTAA
